>Addgene plasmid #38317 | pEF6.HA-ARRDC3 | depositor full sequence | sequence record 48393 | pEF6.HA-ARRDC3 sequence 7063 bps
AATTCTGCAGATATCCAGCACAGTGGCGGCCGCTCGAGTCTAGAGGGCCCGCGGTTCGAACAAAAACTCA
TCTCAGAAGAGGATCTGAATATGCATACCGGTCATCATCACCATCACCATTGAGTTTAAACCCGCTGATC
AGCCTCGACTGTGCCTTCTAGTTGCCAGCCATCTGTTGTTTGCCCCTCCCCCGTGCCTTCCTTGACCCTG
GAAGGTGCCACTCCCACTGTCCTTTCCTAATAAAATGAGGAAATTGCATCGCATTGTCTGAGTAGGTGTC
ATTCTATTCTGGGGGGTGGGGTGGGGCAGGACAGCAAGGGGGAGGATTGGGAAGACAATAGCAGGCATGC
TGGGGATGCGGTGGGCTCTATGGCTTCTGAGGCGGAAAGAACCAGCTGGGGCTCTAGGGGGTATCCCC
[124 nt withheld, positions 419-542]
C
[91 nt withheld, positions 544-634]
A
[49 nt withheld, positions 636-684]
CCTTTGACGTTGGAGTCCACGTTCTTT
[37 nt withheld, positions 712-748]
ACCCTATCTCGGTCTATTCTTTTGATTTATAAGGGATTTTGCCGATTTCGGCCTATTGGTTAAAAAATGA
GCTGATTTAACAAAAATTTAACGCGAATTAATTCTGTGGAATGTGTGTCAGTTAGGGTGTGGAAAGTCCC
CAGGCTCCCCAGCAGGCAGAAGTATGCAAAGCATGCATCTCAATTAGTCAGCAACCAGGTGTGGAAAGTC
CCCAGGCTCCCCAGCAGGCAGAAGTATGCAAAGCATGCATCTCAATTAGTCAGCAACCATAGTCCCGCCC
CTAACTCCGCCCATCCCGCCCCTAACTCCGCCCAGTTCCGCCCATTCTCCGCCCCATGGCTGACTAATTT
TTTTTATTTATGCAGAGGCCGAGGCCGCCTCTGCCTCTGAGCTATTCCAGAAGTAGTGAGGAGGCTTTTT
TGGAGGCCTAGGCTTTTGCAAAAAGCTCCCGGGAGCTTGTATATCCATTTTCGGATCTGATCAGCACGTG
TTGACAATTAATCATCGGCATAGTATATCGGCATAGTATAATACGACAAGGTGAGGAACTAAACCATGGC
CAAGCCTTTGTCTCAAGAAGAATCCACCCTCATTGAAAGAGCAACGGCTACAATCAACAGCATCCCCATC
TCTGAAGACTACAGCGTCGCCAGCGCAGCTCTCTCTAGCGACGGCCGCATCTTCACTGGTGTCAATGTAT
ATCATTTTACTGGGGGACCTTGTGCAGAACTCGTGGTGCTGGGCACTGCTGCTGCTGCGGCAGCTGGCAA
CCTGACTTGTATCGTCGCGATCGGAAATGAGAACAGGGGCATCTTGAGCCCCTGCGGACGGTGCCGACAG
GTGCTTCTCGATCTGCATCCTGGGATCAAAGCCATAGTGAAGGACAGTGATGGACAGCCGACGGCAGTTG
GGATTCGTGAATTGCTGCCCTCTGGTTATGTGTGGGAGGGCTAAGCACTTCGTGGCCGAGGAGCAGGACT
GACACGTGCTACGAGATTTCGATTCCACCGCCGCCTTCTATGAAAGGTTGGGCTTCGGAATCGTTTTCCG
GGACGCCGGCTGGATGATCCTCCAGCGCGGGGATCTCATGCTGGAGTTCTTCGCCCACCCCAACTTGTTT
ATTGCAGCTTATAATGGTTACAAATAAAGCAATAGCATCACAAATTTCACAAATAAAGCATTTTTTTCAC
TGCATTCTAGTTGTGGTTTGTCCAAACTCATCAATGTATCTTATCATGTCTGTATACCGTCGACCTCTAG
CTAGAGCTTGGCGTAATCATGGTCATAGCTGTTTCCTGTGTGAAATTGTTATCCGCTCACAATTCCACAC
AACATACGAGCCGGAAGCATAAAGTGTAAAGCCTGGGGTGCCTAATGAGTGAGCTAACTCACATTAATTG
CGTTGCGCTCACTGCCCGCTTTCCAGTCGGGAAACCTGTCGTGCCAGCTGCATTAATGAATCGGCCAACG
CGCGGGGAGAGGCGGTTTGCGTATTGGGCGCTCTTCCGCTTCCTCGCTCACTGACTCGCTGCGCTCGGTC
GTTCGGCTGCGGCGAGCGGTATCAGCTCACTCAAAGGCGGTAATACGGTTATCCACAGAATCAGGGGATA
ACGCAGGAAAGAACATGTGAGCAAAAGGCCAGGAACCGTAAAAAGGCCGCGTTGCTGGCGTTTTTCCATA
GGCTCCGCCCCCCTGACGAGCATCACAAAAATCGACGCTCAAGTCAGAGGTGGCGAAACCCGACAGGACT
ATAAAGATACCAGGCGTTTCCCCCTGGAAGCTCCCTCGTGCGCTCTCCTGTTCCGACCCTGCCGCTTACC
GGATACCTGTCCGCCTTTCTCCCTTCGGGAAGCGTGGCGCTTTCTCATAGCTCACGCTGTAGGTATCTCA
GTTCGGTGTAGGTCGTTCGCTCCAAGCTGGGCTGTGTGCACGAACCCCCCGTTCAGCCCGACCGCTGCGC
CTTATCCGGTAACTATCGTCTTGAGTCCAACCCGGTAAGACACGACTTATCGCCACTGGCAGCAGCCACT
GGTAACAGGATTAGCAGAGCGAGGTATGTAGGCGGTGCTACAGAGTTCTTGAAGTGGTGGCCTAACTACG
GCTACACTAGAAGAACAGTATTTGGTATCTGCGCTCTGCTGAAGCCAGTTACCTTCGGAAAAAGAGTTGG
TAGCTCTTGATCCGGCAAACAAACCACCGCTGGTAGCGGTGGTTTTTTTGTTTGCAAGCAGCAGATTACG
CGCAGAAAAAAAGGATCTCAAGAAGATCCTTTGATCTTTTCTACGGGGTCTGACGCTCAGTGGAACGAAA
ACTCACGTTAAGGGATTTTGGTCATGAGATTATCAAAAAGGATCTTCACCTAGATCCTTTTAAATTAAAA
ATGAAGTTTTAAATCAATCTAAAGTATATATGAGTAAACTTGGTCTGACAGTTACCAATGCTTAATCAGT
GAGGCACCTATCTCAGCGATCTGTCTATTTCGTTCATCCATAGTTGCCTGACTCCCCGTCGTGTAGATAA
CTACGATACGGGAGGGCTTACCATCTGGCCCCAGTGCTGCAATGATACCGCGAGACCCACGCTCACCGGC
TCCAGATTTATCAGCAATAAACCAGCCAGCCGGAAGGGCCGAGCGCAGAAGTGGTCCTGCAACTTTATCC
GCCTCCATCCAGTCTATTAATTGTTGCCGGGAAGCTAGAGTAAGTAGTTCGCCAGTTAATAGTTTGCGCA
ACGTTGTTGCCATTGCTACAGGCATCGTGGTGTCACGCTCGTCGTTTGGTATGGCTTCATTCAGCTCCGG
TTCCCAACGATCAAGGCGAGTTACATGATCCCCCATGTTGTGCAAAAAAGCGGTTAGCTCCTTCGGTCCT
CCGATCGTTGTCAGAAGTAAGTTGGCCGCAGTGTTATCACTCATGGTTATGGCAGCACTGCATAATTCTC
TTACTGTCATGCCATCCGTAAGATGCTTTTCTGTGACTGGTGAGTACTCAACCAAGTCATTCTGAGAATA
GTGTATGCGGCGACCGAGTTGCTCTTGCCCGGCGTCAATACGGGATAATACCGCGCCACATAGCAGAACT
TTAAAAGTGCTCATCATTGGAAAACGTTCTTCGGGGCGAAAACTCTCAAGGATCTTACCGCTGTTGAGAT
CCAGTTCGATGTAACCCACTCGTGCACCCAACTGATCTTCAGCATCTTTTACTTTCACCAGCGTTTCTGG
GTGAGCAAAAACAGGAAGGCAAAATGCCGCAAAAAAGGGAATAAGGGCGACACGGAAATGTTGAATACTC
ATACTCTTCCTTTTTCAATATTATTGAAGCATTTATCAGGGTTATTGTCTCATGAGCGGATACATATTTG
AATGTATTTAGAAAAATAAACAAATAGGGGTTCCGCGCACATTTCCCCGAAAAGTGCCACCTGACGTCGA
CGGATCGGGAGATCTCCCGATCCCCTATGGTGCACTCTCAGTACAATCTGCTCTGATGCCGCATAGTTAA
GCCAGTATCTGCTCCCTGCTTGTGTGTTGGAGGTCGCTGAGTAGTGCGCGAGCAAAATTTAAGCTACAAC
AAGGCAAGGCTTGACCGACAATTGCATGAAGAATCTGCTTAGGGTTAGGCGTTTTGCGCTGCTTCGCGAT
GTACGGGCCAGATATACGCGTTGACATTGATTATTGACTAGGCTTTTGCAAAAAGCTTTGCAAAGATGGA
TAAAGTTTTAAACAGAGAGGAATCTTTGCAGCTAATGGACCTTCTAGGTCTTGAAAGGAGTGGGAATTGG
CTCCGGTGCCCGTCAGTGGGCAGAGCGCACATCGCCCACAGTCCCCGAGAAGTTGGGGGGAGGGGTCGGC
AATTGAACCGGTGCCTAGAGAAGGTGGCGCGGGGTAAACTGGGAAAGTGATGTCGTGTACTGGCTCCGCC
TTTTTCCCGAGGGTGGGGGAGAACCGTATATAAGTGCAGTAGTCGCCGTGAACGTTCTTTTTCGCAACGG
GTTTGCCGCCAGAACACAGGTAAGTGCCGTGTGTGGTTCCCGCGGGCCTGGCCTCTTTACGGGTTATGGC
CCTTGCGTGCCTTGAATTACTTCCACCTGGCTGCAGTACGTGATTCTTGATCCCGAGCTTCGGGTTGGAA
GTGGGTGGGAGAGTTCGAGGCCTTGCGCTTAAGGAGCCCCTTCGCCTCGTGCTTGAGTTGAGGCCTGGCC
TGGGCGCTGGGGCCGCCGCGTGCGAATCTGGTGGCACCTTCGCGCCTGTCTCGCTGCTTTCGATAAGTCT
CTAGCCATTTAAAATTTTTGATGACCTGCTGCGACGCTTTTTTTCTGGCAAGATAGTCTTGTAAATGCGG
GCCAAGATCTGCACACTGGTATTTCGGTTTTTGGGGCCGCGGGCGGCGACGGGGCCCGTGCGTCCCAGCG
CACATGTTCGGCGAGGCGGGGCCTGCGAGCGCGGCCACCGAGAATCGGACGGGGGTAGTCTCAAGCTGGC
CGGCCTGCTCTGGTGCCTGGCCTCGCGCCGCCGTGTATCGCCCCGCCCTGGGCGGCAAGGCTGGCCCGGT
CGGCACCAGTTGCGTGAGCGGAAAGATGGCCGCTTCCCGGCCCTGCTGCAGGGAGCTCAAAATGGAGGAC
GCGGCGCTCGGGAGAGCGGGCGGGTGAGTCACCCACACAAAGGAAAAGGGCCTTTCCGTCCTCAGCCGTC
GCTTCATGTGACTCCACGGAGTACCGGGCGCCGTCCAGGCACCTCGATTAGTTCTCGAGCTTTTGGAGTA
CGTCGTCTTTAGGTTGGGGGGAGGGGTTTTATGCGATGGAGTTTCCCCACACTGAGTGGGTGGAGACTGA
AGTTAGGCCAGCTTGGCACTTGATGTAATTCTCCTTGGAATTTGCCCTTTTTGAGTTTGGATCTTGGTTC
ATTCTCAAGCCTCAGACAGTGGTTCAAAGTTTTTTTCTTCCATTTCAGGTGTCGTGAGGAATTAGCTTGG
TACTAATACGACTCACTATAGGGAGACCCAAGCTGGCTAGGTAAGCTTGGTACCGAGCTCGGATCCACCG
CCATGTACCCATACGACGTCCCAGACTACGCTGTGCTGGGAAAGGTGAAGAGTTTGACAATAAGCTTTGA
CTGTCTTAATGACAGCAATGTCCCTGTGTATTCTAGTGGGGATACCGTCTCAGGAAGGGTAAATTTAGAA
GTTACTGGGGAAATCAGAGTAAAATCTCTTAAAATTCATGCAAGAGGACATGCGAAAGTACGCTGGACTG
AATCTAGAAACGCCGGCTCCAATACTGCCTATACACAGAATTACACTGAAGAAGTAGAGTATTTCAACCA
TAAAGACATCTTAATTGGGCACGAAAGAGATGATGATAATTCCGAAGAAGGCTTCCACACTATTCATTCA
GGAAGGCATGAATATGCATTCAGCTTCGAGCTTCCACAGACACCACTCGCTACCTCATTCGAAGGCCGAC
ATGGCAGTGTGCGCTATTGGGTGAAAGCCGAATTGCACAGGCCTTGGCTACTACCAGTAAAATTAAAGAA
GGAATTTACAGTCTTTGAGCATATAGATATCAACACTCCTTCATTACTGTCACCCCAAGCAGGCACAAAA
GAAAAGACACTCTGTTGCTGGTTCTGTACCTCAGGCCCAATATCCTTAAGTGCCAAAATTGAAAGGAAGG
GCTATACCCCAGGTGAATCAATTCAGATATTTGCTGAGATTGAGAACTGCTCTTCCCGAATGGTGGTGCC
AAAGGCAGCCATTTACCAAACACAGGCCTTCTATGCCAAAGGGAAAATGAAGGAAGTAAAACAGCTTGTG
GCTAACTTGCGTGGGGAATCCTTATCATCTGGAAAGACAGAGACGTGGAATGGCAAGTTGCTGAAAATTC
CACCAGTTTCTCCCTCTATCCTCGACTGTAGTATAATCCGCGTGGAATATTCACTAATGGTATATGTGGA
TATTCCTGGAGCTATGGATTTATTTCTTAATTTGCCACTTGTCATCGGTACCATTCCTCTACATCCATTT
GGTAGCAGAACCTCAAGTGTAAGCAGTCAGTGTAGCATGAATATGAACTGGCTCAGTTTATCACTTCCTG
AAAGACCTGAAGCACCACCCAGCTATGCAGAAGTGGTAACAGAGGAACAAAGGCGGAACAATCTTGCACC
AGTGAGTGCTTGTGATGACTTTGAGAGAGCCCTTCAAGGACCACTGTTTGCATATATCCAGGAGTTTCGA
TTCTTGCCTCCACCTCTTTATTCAGAGATTGATCCAAATCCTGATCAGTCAGCAGATGATAGACCATCCT
GCCCCTCTCGTTGAG
Features (pLannotate 1.2.2; 22 found; start..end, strand, type, name):
    149..373     +  polyA_signal   bGH poly(A) signal: bovine growth hormone polyadenylation signal
    377..398     +  promoter       SV40 promoter (fragment): SV40 enhancer and early promoter
    419..847     +  rep_origin     f1 ori (sequence partly withheld): f1 bacteriophage origin of replication; arrow indicates direction of (+) strand synthesis
    861..1190    +  promoter       SV40 promoter: SV40 enhancer and early promoter
   1238..1285    +  promoter       EM7 promoter: synthetic bacterial promoter&nbsp
   1304..1702    +  CDS            BSD: blasticidin S deaminase; Aspergillus terreus BSD; confers resistance to blasticidin
   1703..1730    +  CDS            BleoR (fragment): antibiotic-binding protein; Sh ble from Streptoalloteichus hindustanus; confers resistance to bleomycin, phleomycin, and Zeocin™
   1740..1865    +  CDS            ble (fragment): BLE_KLEPN - Experimental evidence at protein level: Swiss-Prot protein existence level 1. Binding protein with a strong affinity to the bleomycin family of antibiotics. Binds to CL990; an antimitotic-antibiotic compound. From Klebsiella pneumoniae.
   1860..1981    +  polyA_signal   SV40 poly(A) signal: SV40 polyadenylation signal
   2054..2070    -  protein_bind   lac operator: The lac repressor binds to the lac operator to inhibit transcription in E. coli. This inhibition can be relieved by adding lactose or isopropyl-β-D-thiogalactopyranoside (IPTG). lac repressor encoded by lacI
   2078..2108    -  promoter       lac promoter: promoter for the E. coli lac operon
   2123..2144    -  protein_bind   CAP binding site: CAP binding activates transcription in the presence of cAMP. E. coli catabolite activator protein
   2157..2249    -  CDS            lacI (fragment): lac repressor; lacI; The lac repressor binds to the lac operator to inhibit transcription in E. coli. This inhibition can be relieved by adding lactose or isopropyl-β-D-thiogalactopyranoside (IPTG).
   2421..3009    -  rep_origin     ori: high-copy-number ColE1/pMB1/pBR322/pUC origin of replication
   3180..4040    -  CDS            AmpR: β-lactamase; bla; confers resistance to ampicillin, carbenicillin, and related antibiotics
   4041..4145    -  promoter       AmpR promoter: bla
   4204..4256    -  misc_feature   bom (fragment): basis of mobility region from pBR322
   4411..4429    +  enhancer       CMV enhancer (fragment): human cytomegalovirus immediate early enhancer
   4454..4520    +  CDS            small t antigen (fragment): SV40 (simian virus 40) small t antigen
   4527..5705    +  promoter       EF-1α promoter: strong constitutive promoter for human elongation factor EF-1α
   5722..5740    +  promoter       T7 promoter: promoter for bacteriophage T7 RNA polymerase
   5821..7059    +  CDS            ARRDC3: ARRD3_HUMAN - Also known as KIAA1376. Experimental evidence at protein level: Swiss-Prot protein existence level 1. Adapter protein that plays a role in regulating cell-surface expression of adrenergic receptors and probably also other G protein- coupled receptors (PubMed:20559325, PubMed:21982743, PubMed:23208550). Plays a role in NEDD4-mediated ubiquitination and endocytosis af activated ADRB2 and subsequent ADRB2 degradation (PubMed:20559325, PubMed:23208550). May recruit NEDD4 to ADRB2 (PubMed:20559325). Alternatively, may function as adapter protein that does not play a major role in recr
