[The description below was written by a language model from this plasmid's Addgene catalogue record and pLannotate feature annotations shown in this document.]
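Description:
pEF6.HA-ARRDC3 is a 7,063 bp mammalian expression plasmid built on the Invitrogen pEF6 backbone, carrying human ARRDC3 (arrestin domain-containing protein 3, also known as TLIMP) with an N-terminal HA epitope tag. The coding sequence was inserted between BamHI and EcoRI sites, both retained, and sits downstream of the strong constitutive human EF-1α promoter. Transcripts are terminated by the bovine growth hormone polyadenylation signal. A T7 promoter lies between the EF-1α promoter and the insert, which serves as a sequencing primer site and could support in vitro transcription. The HA tag is listed in the catalogue record but is not annotated separately in the feature table; the gap between the T7 promoter and the annotated ARRDC3 reading frame is where it would be expected.

In E. coli the plasmid is maintained at high copy through a ColE1/pUC-type origin and selected with ampicillin via the β-lactamase gene; an f1 origin is also present. For selection in mammalian cells, a blasticidin S deaminase gene is driven by the SV40 early promoter, with an EM7 bacterial promoter immediately upstream allowing expression in bacteria as well, and it ends with an SV40 polyadenylation signal. Several short annotated fragments (bleomycin resistance, lacI, CMV enhancer, small t antigen) appear to be partial matches or backbone remnants rather than functional elements.

ARRDC3 is an adapter protein implicated in regulating surface levels of adrenergic receptors, including recruitment of the NEDD4 E3 ligase to promote ubiquitination of the β2-adrenergic receptor. This construct suits transient or stable overexpression of ARRDC3, with the HA epitope available for antibody-based detection and immunoprecipitation in interaction and ubiquitination studies.
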