Addgene plasmid #38317: pEF6.HA-ARRDC3
Depositing lab: Quan Lu. Depositing organization: Harvard School of Public Health. Publication: Arrestin domain-containing protein 3 recruits the NEDD4 E3 ligase to mediate ubiquitination of the beta2-adrenergic receptor. Nabhan JF, Pan H, Lu Q. EMBO Rep. 2010 Aug;11(8):605-11. Epub 2010 Jun 18. 10.1038/embor.2010.80 PubMed 20559325.
Backbone
  Vector backbone: pEF6
  Backbone manufacturer: Invitrogen
  Total vector size (bp): 7063
  Vector type: Mammalian Expression
Growth in bacteria
  Bacterial resistance: Ampicillin, 100 μg/mL
  Growth temperature: 37°C
  Growth strain: DH5alpha
  Copy number: High Copy
Gene/Insert
  Gene/Insert name: ARRDC3
  Species: H. sapiens (human)
  Entrez Gene: ARRDC3 (a.k.a. TLIMP)
  Promoter: EF1
  Tag / fusion protein: HA (N terminal on insert)
  Cloning method: Restriction Enzyme; 5′ cloning site BamHI (not destroyed); 3′ cloning site EcoRI (not destroyed)
  Sequencing primers: 5′ T7 promoter; 3′ BGH reverse
Terms and licenses: Academic/Nonprofit Terms; Industry Terms: Not Available to Industry
How to cite: pEF6.HA-ARRDC3 was a gift from Quan Lu (Addgene plasmid # 38317 ; http://n2t.net/addgene:38317 ; RRID:Addgene_38317)
