>Addgene plasmid #38317 | pEF6.HA-ARRDC3 | addgene partial sequence | sequence record 50570 | EF1a-fwd
TAGCTTGGTACTAATACGACTCACTATAGGGAGACCCAAGCTGGCTAGGTAAGCTTGGTACCGAGCTCGG
ATCCACCGCCATGTACCCATACGACGTCCCAGACTACGCTGTGCTGGGAAAGGTGAAGAGTTTGACAATA
AGCTTTGACTGTCTTAATGACAGCAATGTCCCTGTGTATTCTAGTGGGGATACCGTCTCAGGAAGGGTAA
ATTTAGAAGTTACTGGGGAAATCAGAGTAAAATCTCTTAAAATTCATGCAAGAGGACATGCGAAAGTACG
CTGGACTGAATCTAGAAACGCCGGCTCCAATACTGCCTATACACAGAATTACACTGAAGAAGTAGAGTAT
TTCAACCATAAAGACATCTTAATTGGGCACGAAAGAGATGATGATAATTCCGAAGAAGGCTTCCACACTA
TTCATTCAGGAAGGCATGAATATGCATTCAGCTTCGAGCTTCCACAGACACCACTCGCTACCTCATTCGA
AGGCCGACATGGCAGTGTGCGCTATTGGGTGAAAGCCGAATTGCACAGGCCTTGGCTACTACCAGTAAAA
TTAAAGAAGGAATTTACAGTCTTTGAGCATATAGATATCAACACTCCTTCATTACTGTCACCCCAAGCAG
GCACAAAAGAAAAGACACTCTGTTGCTGGTTCTGTACCTCAGGCCCAATATCCTTAAGTGCCAAAATTGA
AAGGAAGGGCTATACCCCAGGTGAATCAATTCAGATATTTGCTGAGATTGAGAACTGCTCTTCCCGAATG
GTGGTGCCAAAGGCAGCCATTTACCAAACACAGGCCTTCTATGCCAAAGGGAAAATGAAGGAAGTAAAAC
AGCTTGTGGCTAACTTGCGTGGGGAATCCTTATCATCTGGAAAGACAGAGACGTGGAATGGCAAGTTGCT
GAAAATTCCACCAGTTTCTCCCTCTATCCTCGACTGTAG
